>Addgene plasmid #220098 | pGWT35S-MpPHOT | addgene full sequence | sequence record 447064 | Addgene NGS Result
GGTTTGCGTATTGGGCGCTCTTCCGCTTCCTCGCTCACTGACTCGCTGCGCTCGGTCGTTCGGCTGCGGC
GAGCGGTATCAGCTCACTCAAAGGCGGTAATACGGTTATCCACAGAATCAGGGGATAACGCAGGAAAGAA
CATGTGAGCAAAAGGCCAGCAAAAGGCCAGGAACCGTAAAAAGGCCGCGTTGCTGGCGTTTTTCCATAGG
CTCCGCCCCCCTGACGAGCATCACAAAAATCGACGCTCAAGTCAGAGGTGGCGAAACCCGACAGGACTAT
AAAGATACCAGGCGTTTCCCCCTGGAAGCTCCCTCGTGCGCTCTCCTGTTCCGACCCTGCCGCTTACCGG
ATACCTGTCCGCCTTTCTCCCTTCGGGAAGCGTGGCGCTTTCTCATAGCTCACGCTGTAGGTATCTCAGT
TCGGTGTAGGTCGTTCGCTCCAAGCTGGGCTGTGTGCACGAACCCCCCGTTCAGCCCGACCGCTGCGCCT
TATCCGGTAACTATCGTCTTGAGTCCAACCCGGTAAGACACGACTTATCGCCACTGGCAGCAGCCACTGG
TAACAGGATTAGCAGAGCGAGGTATGTAGGCGGTGCTACAGAGTTCTTGAAGTGGTGGCCTAACTACGGC
TACACTAGAAGAACAGTATTTGGTATCTGCGCTCTGCTGAAGCCAGTTACCTTCGGAAAAAGAGTTGGTA
GCTCTTGATCCGGCAAACAAACCACCGCTGGTAGCGGTGGTTTTTTTGTTTGCAAGCAGCAGATTACGCG
CAGAAAAAAAGGATCTCAAGAAGATCCTTTGATCTTTTCTACGGGGTCTGACGCTCAGTGGAACGAAAAC
TCACGTTAAGGGATTTTGGTCATGAGATTATCAAAAAGGATCTTCACCTAGATCCTTTTAAATTAAAAAT
GAAGTTTTAAATCAATCTAAAGTATATATGTTTTAATTAGAAAAACTCATCGAGCATCAAATGAAACTGC
AATTTATTCATATCAGGATTATCAATACCATATTTTTGAAAAAGCCGTTTCTGTAATGAAGGAGAAAACT
CACCGAGGCAGTTCCATAGGATGGCAAGATCCTGGTATCGGTCTGCGATTCCGACTCGTCCAACATCAAT
ACAACCTATTAATTTCCCCTCGTCAAAAATAAGGTTATCAAGTGAGAAATCACCATGAGTGACGACTGAA
TCCGGTGAGAATGGCAATAGCTTATGCATTTCTTTCCAGACTTGTTCAACAGGCCAGCCATTACGCTCGT
CATCAAAATCACTCGCATCAACCAAACCGTTATTCATTCGTGATTGCGCCTGAGCGAGACGAAATACGCG
ATCGCTGTTAAAAGGACAATTACAAACAGGAATCGAATGCAACCGGCGCAGGAACACTGCCAGCGCATCA
ACAATATTTTCACCTGAATCAGGATATTCTTCTAATACCTGGAATGCTGTTTTCCCTGGGATCGCAGAGG
TGAGTAACCATGCATCATCAGGAGTACGGATAAAATGCTTGATGGTCGGAAGAGGCATAAATTCCGTCAG
CCAGTTTAGTCTGACCATCTCATCTGTAACATCATTGGCAACGCTACCTTTGCCATGTTTCAGAAACAAC
TCTGGCGCATCGGGCTTCCCATACAATCGATAGATTGTCGCACCTGATTGCCCGACATTATCGCGAGCCC
ATTTATACCCATATAAATCAGCATCCATGTTGGAATTTAATCGCGGCCTTGAGCAAGACGTTTCCCGTTG
AATATGGCTCATAACACCCCTTGTATTACTGTTTATGTAAGCAGACATAAGCATTTATCAGGGTTATTGT
CTCATGAGCGGATACATATTTGAATGTATTTAGAAAAATAAACAAATAGGGGTTCCGCGCACATTTCCCC
GAAAAGTGCCACCTGACGTCTAAGAAACCATTATTATCATGACATTAACCTATAAAAATAGGCGTATCAC
GAGGCCCTTTCGTCTCGCGCGTTTCGGTGATGACGGTGAAAACCTCTGACACATGCAGCTCCCGGAGACG
GTCACAGCTTGTCTGTAAGCGGATGCCGGGAGCAGACAAGCCCGTCAGGGCGCGTCAGCGGGTGTTGGCG
GGTGTCGGGGCTGGCTTAACTATGCGGCATCAGAGCAGATTGTACTGAGAGTGCACCATATGCGGTGTGA
AATACCGCACAGATGCGTAAGGAGAAAATATTACTACAGGCGCCATTCGCCATTCAGGCTGCGCAACTGT
TGGGAAGGGCGATCGGTGCGGGCCTCTTCGCTATTACGCCAGCTGGCGAAAGGGGGATGTGCTGCAAGGC
GATTAAGTTGGGTAACGCCAGGGTTTTCCCAGTCACGACGTTGTAAAACGACGGCCAGTGAGCTAGTGTA
ATACGACTCACTATAGGGCGCGGCCGCAGAATTCGAGCTCGGTACCCGGGATCTCGAGGCCAGATCTCCC
GGGCTCAGAAGACCGAGGGCTATTGAGACTTTTCAACAAAGGGTAATATCGGGAAACCTCCTCGGATTCC
ATTGCCCAGCTATCTGTCACTTATCGAAAGGACAGTAGAAAAGGAAGGTGGCTCCTACAAATGCCATCAT
TGCGATAAAGGAAAGGCTATCGTTCAAGATGCCTCTACCGACAGTGGTCCCAAAGATGGACCCCCACCCA
CGAGGAACATCGTGGAAAAAGAAGACGTTCCAACCACGTCTTCAAAGCAAGTGGATTGATGTGATATCTC
CACTGACGTAAGGGATGACGCACAATCCCACTATCCTTCGCAAGACCCTTCCTCTATATAAGGAAGTTCA
TTTCATTTGGAGAGGACAGGCTTCTTGAGATCCTTCAACAATTACCAACAACAACAAACAACAAACAACA
TTACAATTACTATTTACAATTACAGAATTCGAGCTCGGTACCAAGCTTGGAGGCTCAGGAGGCTCCACAA
GTTTGTACAAAAAAGCAGGCTTCATGATGCCCTCCACGGATTCATCGTCTGCGAAGCCTTACAATCTGCG
CAAGCAAGGGGACACGCCCACAAAACCCGACGTGGGTCGAGACGCTCGAGGCTCTCTCGAAGTATTCGGC
GGGGCGCCACAAACCTCAGCATTGCTGTTCTCGAGGTCAGCTGCGGAAGATGCCTTGGCAGCGGCCGGAA
TTCGACCCTCGCAAATTCTGAGCCCCTCGGGCTCCGGCAGGCTTCTGCCCGCGCTCGGCCCGTTAGGGTC
GGACGGACAGGCGCTGCCGCTGTCGCAGTCCATGCTCAAGGAGCGCGAGAAGCAAGTTCTGGGCACAGAG
CGCGGCGTGAGAACGGACTCGGGACGCGCCAGGGATCAAGTGGACAGGTGGCTGGCTACTGTCGACGAGC
GCGCTCCGCCTTCCAAAGGCTCGGCCAAGGAGCCGAGCACGGATTTCTCGTTGGACGACCTGGAGCTGCC
ATCTTCCGGCGCTGCTGCTGGCCCAGGAGCCAGAGGCGCAGCAGCCTTGGCCTCGCCCGAATGGGCTGGG
GCCAAAGGCAAAGCTGTGGTCGAGAAGGAGCCGAGCGAAGTGGCCGGAGGAGGCTTCCAGGCGCCCGAAG
GTGTGTTTCCCCTGGGGGGCGACAAGGTGGTGCCCATGGTGTCGGGCCCGTCGGACTTGTCAGAGGAGGT
GCAGGCCGAGCGAGCCGCGCAATGGGGAGTGCTGATGAAGAGCACGGCAGATCTGGCCTCGACCGGCCGC
GCGTCCGGGTCCAAGGACGAGCGGATTTCGGCCTCCGGCATGTCCCGCAGAACTTCGGAAGGATCCGAAG
GCGAGGTTCCTCGTGTCTCTAGAGATTTGAAAGATGCTCTCGCTTCTTTCCAGCAGACCTTTGTGGTCTC
GGATGCCACACGCACGGACTTCCCCATTCTGTATGCCAGTGCGGGATTTTTCGCCATGACAGGTTACACT
CCCAGAGAGGTCATCGGAAGAAACTGTCGATTTCTCCAGGGACCTGATACCGACCAAAGCGACATAGAGA
GAATTCGAACTGCTCTCAAGGAGGGGAAGAGTTATTGTGGAAGACTTCTGAATTACAGGAAAGACGGAAC
TCCTTTCTGGAACCTTCTGACAATTGCACCTATCAAGGACGACACTGGGAAAGTGCTCAAATACATTGGA
ATGCAGGTCGAGGTCAGCAAATACACAGAAGGAAACAAGTCCAATGAAGTTCGGCCGAACGGAATGCCGG
CTTCACTTATCAAATACGACGCTCGGCAGCAGGACAGAGCCACGAGTTCTGTTCAGGAACTGGTGGGAGC
TTTGAAACATCCTCACCAATCACCGCAAGATAAGCCCTCGGAAGGAGGCATGCAATCGATGTTTTCAGTT
CCTCCATTGAAAGACGAACTGCAGTTGAAGGTACCCTCACGCTTTTCAACGCAGTCGGTTGTCGCACTGC
CGCTCGAGGGTAGCCAATCGGCGAAAGCAAGGGCAAAAAGTGAGTCAGTGAGTCGACTGACCGATGTCCC
AGAACAACCTGGAATGGCTGATGGCGGCCTTCGAGGGGGGCAGAGCCACCGCAGATCGTCGGGGTTGTTG
CAAATGCTCAGGAAACCGAAATCACAACAGCCAGAAGCTGATGTCGTCGACATCGATGACTTGGACCTTG
ACGATGATGCCCCACAGACCATGGATGAGAGGCCAGAGAGTATTGATGACAGTGAGCGAGCCAAGGAAAT
TCGTAGGGGAATGGATTTGGCCACAACGTTAGAGCGAATTGAGAAGAATTTCGTGATTACAGATCCTCGA
TTGCCGGATAACCCCATTATTTTCGCATCCGACCACTTCTTAGAGTTAACGGAGTATACTCGAGAAGAAA
TTATCGGAAGAAATTGTCGGTTTCTGCAAGGGCCCGATACGGACATGGATGTTGTTCGGAAAATTAGTGA
TGCTATCAAACAACAGCAAAACATCACTGTTCAACTTCTGAATTACACCAAAGGCGGAAAACCGTTTTGG
AATTTGTTTCACTTGGAAGCAATGAAGGACAACAAGGGTGAGTTGCAATATTTTATCGGAGTCCAGCTCG
ATGGAAGTGAGCACATCGAACCCATCAGGCGACGACTCTCCGAAAAGACTGAAGAGGAAGGCAAAAGGAT
TGTGCAAGCTACAGCGAAGAATGTTGACGGAGCAGTGAGGGAGCTTCCAGATGCGAATATGAGCATCGAG
GATTTGTGGGCGAATCACTCTCGTGTTGTCTTTCCTAGGCCTCACAAACGTCAGAGTTCCACATGGCATG
CCATGCGAAAGATACTCAGTTCTGGAGACAAATTGGGTCTCAACCACTTCAGGCCAATCAAACCTCTTGG
TTGTGGAGATACCGGCAGTGTACATCTGGTGGAGCTGAGAGGGACGAGTGAGTTCTATGCCATGAAAGCC
ATGGATAAGAATGTTATGGTGAATCGGAATAAGGTTCACCGTGCTCGGGCAGAGAGAGAAATTCTGGAGA
AAATGGATCATCCGTTTTTGCCCACGTTATATGGCTCCTTCCAGACTAGGACACATGTGTGTCTCATCAC
CGATTTTTGTCCTGGTGGTGAGCTGTTCTTGCTTTTGGAAAGACAACCCCAGAAGAAGTTCCGTGAGGAG
TCTGCTAGGTTTTATGCAGCCGAGATTGTTCTTGCCCTCGAATATCTTCACTGCATGGGTGTTGTATACA
GGGACCTGAAACCTGAAAACGTTCTGGTCCAAAAAGATGGGCATGTGCAGCTCACTGATTTCGACCTTTC
CTTCTTGACTGCCTCTCGTCCTCAGCTGCTGAAACCAGTCGTACCATCTGGCCGAAAGAATAGACGAGCA
AGGGAGAACCTACGACCAATCCTCCTTACAGAGCCAATAGCAAAGTCTAACTCCTTCGTTGGAACTGAGG
AGTATATTGCGCCGGAAATTATCCTTGGTTTGGGACACAACAGCTCTGTAGATTGGTGGGCTCTAGGTAT
TCTTCTGTACGAGATGTTATTTGGACGAACACCCTTTAGAGGACGCAACCGGCAAAGGACTTTCGCAAAT
GTTCTGCATAAAGATCTTGCCTTCCCAAGCTCCATACCTGTAAGCTTGGCTGCCAAACAAGTTATTCGTG
GGCTGCTACAGAGAGATCCCAAGAAGAGGTTGGGGTCAGACAAGGGAGCCCACGACTTAAAACAACATCA
ATTCTTCCGGGGCATCAATTGGCCTCTCATCCGCTGCATGACTCCTCCACCGCTAGAAACACCAATCTAC
CAAATCGGCAAAGAAGCGGACTCCAAAGACCTGGACTGGGAGGAGTTGGATCCCAGTGCCGCCTCATTTG
ATGAATATGACCCAGCTTTCTTGTACAAAGTGGTTGGAGGCTCAGGAGGCTCCCCATGGGCTAGCACTAG
TATCTAGAATCGTTCAAACATTTGGCAATAAAGTTTCTTAAGATTGAATCCTGTTGCCGGTCTTGCGATG
ATTATCATATAATTTCTGTTGAATTACGTTAAGCATGTAATAATTAACATGTAATGCATGACGTTATTTA
TGAGATGGGTTTTTATGATTAGAGTCCCGCAATTATACATTTAATACGCGATAGAAAACAAAATATAGCG
CGCAAACTAGGATAAATTATCGCGCGCGGTGTCATCTATGTTACTAGATGCGGCCGCAATTGTGGATCCG
CTCTAGAGTCGACCTGCAGGCATGCAAGCTTGCGGCCGCGTATTCTATAGTGTCACCTAAATAGCATGGC
GTAATCATGGTCATAGCTGTTTCCTGTGTGAAATTGTTATCCGCTCACAATTCCACACAACATACGAGCC
GGAAGCATAAAGTGTAAAGCCTGGGGTGCCTAATGAGTGAGCTAACTCACATTAATTGCGTTGCGCTCAC
TGCCCGCTTTCCAGTCGGGAAACCTGTCGTGCCAGCTGCATTAATGAATCGGCCAACGCGCGGGGAGAGG
C
Features (pLannotate 1.2.2; 22 found; start..end, strand, type, name):
    201..789     -  rep_origin     ori: high-copy-number ColE1/pMB1/pBR322/pUC origin of replication
    947..1762    -  CDS            KanR: aminoglycoside phosphotransferase; aph(3')-Ia; confers resistance to kanamycin in bacteria or G418 (Geneticin®) in eukaryotes
   1799..1879    -  promoter       AmpR promoter (fragment): bla
   1974..2009    +  CDS            rop (fragment): Rop protein, which maintains plasmids at low copy number; rop
   2111..2200    +  misc_feature   bom (fragment): basis of mobility region from pBR322
   2216..2371    -  CDS            lacZα (fragment): LacZα fragment of β-galactosidase; lacZ fragment
   2379..2397    +  promoter       T7 promoter: promoter for bacteriophage T7 RNA polymerase
   2409..2430    +  misc_feature   MCS (fragment): pUC18/19 multiple cloning site
   2474..2818    +  promoter       CaMV 35S promoter: strong constitutive promoter from cauliflower mosaic virus
   2770..2816    +  promoter       minimal CaMV 35S promoter: minimal 35S promoter from cauliflower mosaic virus
   2838..2893    +  misc_feature   TMV Ω: translational enhancer from the tobacco mosaic virus 5'-leader sequence (Gallie et al., 1988)
   2895..2912    +  misc_feature   MCS (fragment): pUC18/19 multiple cloning site
   2937..2961    +  protein_bind   attB1: mutant version of attB; recombination site for the Gateway® BP reaction BP Clonase™
   3645..6257    +  CDS            PHOT2: PHOT2_ORYSJ - Experimental evidence at protein level: Swiss-Prot protein existence level 1. Protein kinase that acts as a blue light photoreceptor in a signal-transduction pathway for phototropic responses. Regulates a wide range of physiological activities in plants that maximize the efficiency of photosynthesis, such as chloroplast relocations, stomata opening, and leaf expansion (By similarity). From Oryza sativa subsp. japonica (Rice).
   6310..6334    -  protein_bind   attB2: mutant version of attB; recombination site for the Gateway® BP reaction BP Clonase™
   6379..6629    +  terminator     NOS terminator: nopaline synthase terminator and poly(A) signal
   6651..6681    +  misc_feature   MCS (fragment): pUC18/19 multiple cloning site
   6694..6712    -  promoter       SP6 promoter: promoter for bacteriophage SP6 RNA polymerase
   6754..6770    -  protein_bind   lac operator: The lac repressor binds to the lac operator to inhibit transcription in E. coli. This inhibition can be relieved by adding lactose or isopropyl-β-D-thiogalactopyranoside (IPTG). lac repressor encoded by lacI
   6778..6808    -  promoter       lac promoter: promoter for the E. coli lac operon
   6823..6844    -  protein_bind   CAP binding site: CAP binding activates transcription in the presence of cAMP. E. coli catabolite activator protein
   6857..18      -  CDS            lacI (fragment) (across the origin): lac repressor; lacI; The lac repressor binds to the lac operator to inhibit transcription in E. coli. This inhibition can be relieved by adding lactose or isopropyl-β-D-thiogalactopyranoside (IPTG).
