[The description below was written by a language model from this plasmid's Addgene catalogue record and pLannotate feature annotations shown in this document.]
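Description:
pGWT35S-MpPHOT is a plant expression plasmid built on the pGWT35S backbone and intended for transient expression of MpPHOT in plant cells. The associated study compares phototropins from the liverworts Marchantia polymorpha and Apopellia endiviifolia, so MpPHOT is presumably the Marchantia phototropin, although the record gives only the insert name. The 6.9 kb plasmid is maintained in E. coli through a high-copy ColE1/pUC-type origin and selected with kanamycin via an aph(3')-Ia aminoglycoside phosphotransferase gene. No T-DNA borders, plant selectable marker or plant replication elements are annotated, which fits a small vector delivered directly for transient assays rather than a binary vector for stable Agrobacterium-mediated transformation.

The expression cassette consists of the strong constitutive CaMV 35S promoter followed by the TMV Ω 5' leader, which acts as a translational enhancer, then the insert flanked by attB1 and attB2 sites, and finally the nopaline synthase (NOS) terminator and polyadenylation signal. The attB sites indicate that the coding sequence was introduced by Gateway recombination into a destination version of the vector. Automated annotation labels part of the region between the att sites as PHOT2 by similarity to the rice protein, a blue-light receptor kinase involved in phototropism, chloroplast relocation and stomatal opening. This match covers only the downstream portion of the insert and reflects homology rather than the actual source of the gene. No fluorescent protein or epitope tag is annotated. Remaining features, such as T7 and SP6 promoters, lac promoter/operator elements and fragments of lacZα, lacI, rop and bom, are remnants of the cloning vector backbone.
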