Addgene plasmid #220098: pGWT35S-MpPHOT
Purpose: Transient expression of MpPHOT in plant cells
Depositing lab: Yutaka Kodama. Depositing organization: Utsunomiya University. Publication: Functional comparison of phototropin from the liverworts Apopellia endiviifolia and Marchantia polymorpha. Yong LK, Keino I, Kanna Y, Noguchi M, Fujisawa M, Kodama Y. Photochem Photobiol. 2023 Oct 26. doi: 10.1111/php.13869. PubMed 37882095.
Backbone
  Vector backbone: pGWT35S
  Vector type: Plant Expression
Growth in bacteria
  Bacterial resistance: Kanamycin, 50 μg/mL
  Growth temperature: 37°C
  Growth strain: DH5alpha
  Copy number: Unknown
Gene/Insert
  Gene/Insert name: MpPHOT
Terms and licenses: Academic/Nonprofit Terms; Industry Terms: Not Available to Industry
How to cite: pGWT35S-MpPHOT was a gift from Yutaka Kodama (Addgene plasmid # 220098 ; http://n2t.net/addgene:220098 ; RRID:Addgene_220098)
